Addgene plasmid #88574: pDONR223-ZNF778
Purpose: Donor Vector containing ZNF778 transcription factor, part of the Human TFome Collection
Depositing lab: Marc Vidal. Depositing organization: Dana-Farber Cancer Institute. Publication: A comprehensive library of human transcription factors for cell fate engineering. Ng AHM, Khoshakhlagh P, Rojo Arias JE, Pasquini G, Wang K, Swiersy A, Shipman SL, Appleton E, Kiaee K, Kohman RE, Vernet A, Dysart M, Leeper K, Saylor W, Huang JY, Graveline A, Taipale J, Hill DE, Vidal M, Melero-Martin JM, Busskamp V, Church GM. Nat Biotechnol. 2021 Apr;39(4):510-519. doi: 10.1038/s41587-020-0742-6. Epub 2020 Nov 30. PubMed 33257861.
Backbone
  Vector backbone: pDONR223
  Backbone manufacturer: Invitrogen
  Backbone size w/o insert (bp): 3000
  Vector type: Gateway Donor Vector
Growth in bacteria
  Bacterial resistance: Spectinomycin, 50 μg/mL
  Growth temperature: 37°C
  Growth strain: DH5alpha
  Copy number: High Copy
Gene/Insert
  Gene/Insert name: ZNF778
  Species: H. sapiens (human)
  Insert size (bp): 2064
  Mutation: Last nucleotide of stop codon removed to allow for Gateway C-terminal fusions
  Entrez Gene: ZNF778 (a.k.a. FLJ31875, MGC150573)
  Cloning method: Gateway Cloning
  Sequencing primers: 5′ M13F(-21); 3′ M13R
Terms and licenses: Academic/Nonprofit Terms; Industry Terms: Not Available to Industry
Depositor comments: Represents the ORFeome subset of the TFome
How to cite: pDONR223-ZNF778 was a gift from Marc Vidal (Addgene plasmid # 88574 ; http://n2t.net/addgene:88574 ; RRID:Addgene_88574)
