[The description below was written by a language model from this plasmid's Addgene catalogue record.]
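Description:
pDONR223-ZNF778 is a Gateway entry-type clone built on the Invitrogen pDONR223 donor backbone (about 3 kb without insert) and carrying the open reading frame of human ZNF778, a zinc finger transcription factor. It is a bacterial cloning and storage plasmid rather than an expression vector: it is maintained at high copy number in standard E. coli cloning strains and selected with spectinomycin. The record does not list a promoter for expressing the insert in any host. It also provides no feature table, so details such as the origin of replication and the exact recombination sites are not stated. As is general for Gateway clones, an ORF recombined into a donor vector is flanked by attL sites. M13 forward and reverse primer sites on either side of the insert are used for sequence verification.

The insert is about 2.1 kb and was introduced by Gateway cloning. Its one recorded modification is removal of the last nucleotide of the stop codon, which opens the reading frame at the 3' end. After transfer into a destination vector, the ORF can therefore be read through into a C-terminal fusion partner such as a tag or reporter. The plasmid belongs to the Human TFome Collection, a library of human transcription factors assembled for cell fate engineering, and the depositor notes that it represents the ORFeome-derived subset of that collection. Its typical use is as a source clone: the ZNF778 ORF is shuttled by LR recombination into a chosen expression destination vector for overexpression or screening studies of transcription factor function.
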