>Addgene plasmid #88574 | pDONR223-ZNF778 | depositor partial sequence | sequence record 172178 | insert
ATGCTGGAAAACTACGAGAACCTGGCCTCAGTAGGACATCACCTGTTCCAACCCAGTGTGATCTATTGGC
TGGAGCAGGAAGAGGAGTTGAGGGCAGGGCGGAGAGCAGTTCTCCAAGAATGGCGACTTAAAACCAAAGG
GCCAGCACTTCGGCAGGATAGATCTTGGTTCAGAGCATCAAATGAGACACAGACGGCAAGAAGCCACAAT
GGAGGGCAGCTCTGTGACCGCACGCAGTGTGGAGAAGCTTTCAGTGAACACTCAGGCCTCAGCACACACG
TGAGAACTCAAAATACAGGAGACAGTTGTGTGTCTAATCATTATGAAAGGGACTTTTTTATTCCATGCCA
GAAAACCTTGTTCAAAATTGGAGAGCAGTTTTCCGTGTTGGGTCAGTGTGGAAAAGCCTTCAGCTCTACT
CCAAATGTTGTTTCCCAGCAAGCATGCACTCGGGACAGATCTCTTGACTACAGCAGCTGTGGGGAAGTGT
TCCTTAATCAGTCATACCTTCAGGCACGTGCGGGAAGTCACAACGGAGAAGAAACATGGAAATGGAAGCC
GTGTGGGAAAGCTCTAACTCACTCCATGGGCTGCGCCACACCTGTTGAAATGCATGCCGTCAGGAATCCC
CACGTATGTAGGGAATGTGGGAAGGCCTTTAGGTACACTGCCTACCTTACTGGTCGCGTGCAAGTCCACC
CTGGGGAGAAGCCCTGTGAATTGGAAGAATGTGGAAAAGCCTCCCCTGTTTCTTCCAGCCTAACTCAACA
TGTAAGAATTCATGCTGCAGAGAAACCCTGTGAATGTAAAGAATGCGGAAAAGCCTTCACTGGACTCTCA
GGTCTTTCTAAACACGTCCAAACAGACCCTGGACAGAAGCCCTATGAATGTAAGGACTGTGGGAAAGCCT
GCGGTGGGTTTTATCTACTGAATGAGCATGGAAAAACTCACACGAGGGAGAAGCCCTTTGCATGTGTGGT
TTGCGGAAAATATTTTAGAAATTCCTCATGCCTTAATAATCATGTTCGAATTCACACTGGAATAAAACCC
TATACATGCAGCTACTGTGGGAAGGCCTTCACTGTGCGCTGTGGCCTTACTAGACACGTACGAACACACA
CGGGCGAGAAGCCATACACGTGTAAGGACTGCGGGAAAGCCTTCTGTACATCCTCGGGCCTTACTGAGCA
TGTAAGGACTCACACTGGAGAGAAACCATATGAATGTAAAGATTGTGGGAAATCCTTCACTGTTTCTTCA
AGCCTGACTGAGCACGCAAGAATCCATACCGGAGAGAAACCCTACGAATGTAAGCAGTGTGGCAAAGCCT
TCACAGGGCGCTCAGGCCTCACTAAACACATGCGGACACACACCGGGGAGAAGCCCTATGAATGTAAGGA
CTGTGGGAAAGCCTACAATAGGGTTTATCTACTGAATGAGCATGTGAAAACTCACACAGAGGAGAAGCCC
TTTACATGTACGGTATGCAGGAAATCCTTCAGAAATTCCTCGTGCCTGAATAAGCACATTCATATTCACA
CTGGAATAAAACCTTATGAATGTAAGGACTGTGGGAAAACATTCACTGTTTCTTCGAGCCTAACTGAGCA
CATACGAACTCACACTGGAGAGAAACCTTATGAATGTAAAGTATGCGGAAAGGCCTTCACCACATCCTCA
CACCTTATCGTGCACATAAGAACCCACACCGGTGAGAAACCCTACATATGTAAGGAGTGTGGGAAAGCCT
TTGCTTCCTCCTCACACCTTATCGAACACAGAAGGACTCATACAGGAGAGAAACCTTACATATGTAACGA
GTGTGGGAAAGCCTTCCGTGCCTCCTCTCACCTGCATAAACATGGAAGAATTCACACTGGGCAGAAACCC
TATAAATGTAAGGAATGTGGGAAAGCATACAATAGGTTTTATCTACTAAAAGAACATTTAAAAACTTACA
CTGAAGAGCAGGTTTTTGTATGTAAGGACTGTGGAAAATCTTTTAAGAATTCCTCATGCCTTAACCATCA
CACTCAAATTCACACTGATGAGAAACCTTTCTAA
